>Addgene plasmid #210454 | pWaaW | addgene full sequence | sequence record 416563 | Addgene NGS Result
TGCCTGGCGGCAGTAGCGCGGTGGTCCCACCTGACCCCATGCCGAACTCAGAAGTGAAACGCCGTAGCGC
CGATGGTAGTGTGGGGTCTCCCCATGCGAGAGTAGGGAACTGCCAGGCATCAAATAAAACGAAAGGCTCA
GTCGAAAGACTGGGCCTTTCGTTTTATCTGTTGTTTGTCGGTGAACGCTCTCCTGAGTAGGACAAATCCG
CCGGGAGCGGATTTGAACGTTGCGAAGCAACGGCCCGGAGGGTGGCGGGCAGGACGCCCGCCATAAACTG
CCAGGCATCAAATTAAGCAGAAGGCCATCCTGACGGATGGCCTTTTTGCGTTTCTACAAACTCTTTTGTT
TATTTTTCTAAATACATTCAAATATGTATCCGCTCATGAGACAATAACCCTGATAAATGCTTCAATAATA
TTGAAAAAGGAAGAGTATGAGTATTCAACATTTCCGTGTCGCCCTTATTCCCTTTTTTGCGGCATTTTGC
CTTCCTGTTTTTGCTCACCCAGAAACGCTGGTGAAAGTAAAAGATGCTGAAGATCAGTTGGGTGCACGAG
TGGGTTACATCGAACTGGATCTCAACAGCGGTAAGATCCTTGAGAGTTTTCGCCCCGAAGAACGTTTTCC
AATGATGAGCACTTTTAAAGTTCTGCTATGTGGCGCGGTATTATCCCGTGTTGACGCCGGGCAAGAGCAA
CTCGGTCGCCGCATACACTATTCTCAGAATGACTTGGTTGAGTACTCACCAGTCACAGAAAAGCATCTTA
CGGATGGCATGACAGTAAGAGAATTATGCAGTGCTGCCATAACCATGAGTGATAACACTGCGGCCAACTT
ACTTCTGACAACGATCGGAGGACCGAAGGAGCTAACCGCTTTTTTGCACAACATGGGGGATCATGTAACT
CGCCTTGATCGTTGGGAACCGGAGCTGAATGAAGCCATACCAAACGACGAGCGTGACACCACGATGCCTG
CAGCAATGGCAACAACGTTGCGCAAACTATTAACTGGCGAACTACTTACTCTAGCTTCCCGGCAACAATT
AATAGACTGGATGGAGGCGGATAAAGTTGCAGGACCACTTCTGCGCTCGGCCCTTCCGGCTGGCTGGTTT
ATTGCTGATAAATCTGGAGCCGGTGAGCGTGGGTCTCGCGGTATCATTGCAGCACTGGGGCCAGATGGTA
AGCCCTCCCGTATCGTAGTTATCTACACGACGGGGAGTCAGGCAACTATGGATGAACGAAATAGACAGAT
CGCTGAGATAGGTGCCTCACTGATTAAGCATTGGTAACTGTCAGACCAAGTTTACTCATATATACTTTAG
ATTGATT
[125 nt withheld, positions 1338-1462]
C
[141 nt withheld, positions 1464-1604]
CCTTTGACGTTGGAGTCCACGTTCTTT
[37 nt withheld, positions 1632-1668]
ACCCTATCTCGGGCTATTCTTTTGATTTATAAGGGATTTTGCCGATTTCGGCCTATTGGTTAAAAAATGA
GCTGATTTAACAAAAATTTAACGCGAATTTTAACAAAATATTAACGTTTACAATTTAAAAGGATCTAGGT
GAAGATCCTTTTTGATAATCTCATGACCAAAATCCCTTAACGTGAGTTTTCGTTCCACTGAGCGTCAGAC
CCCGTAGAAAAGATCAAAGGATCTTCTTGAGATCCTTTTTTTCTGCGCGTAATCTGCTGCTTGCAAACAA
AAAAACCACCGCTACCAGCGGTGGTTTGTTTGCCGGATCAAGAGCTACCAACTCTTTTTCCGAAGGTAAC
TGGCTTCAGCAGAGCGCAGATACCAAATACTGTCCTTCTAGTGTAGCCGTAGTTAGGCCACCACTTCAAG
AACTCTGTAGCACCGCCTACATACCTCGCTCTGCTAATCCTGTTACCAGTCAGGCATTTGAGAAGCACAC
GGTCACACTGCTTCCGGTAGTCAATAAACCGGTAAACCAGCAATAGACATAAGCGGCTATTTAACGACCC
TGCCCTGAACCGACGACCGGGTCGAATTTGCTTTCGAATTTCTGCCATTCATCCGCTTATTATCACTTAT
TCAGGCGTAGCAACCAGGCGTTTAAGGGCACCAATAACTGCCTTAAAAAAATTACGCCCCGCCCTGCCAC
TCATCGCAGTACTGTTGTAATTCATTAAGCATTCTGCCGACATGGAAGCCATCACAAACGGCATGATGAA
CCTGAATCGCCAGCGGCATCAGCACCTTGTCGCCTTGCGTATAATATTTGCCCATGGCTAGCGGAGTGTA
TACTGGCTTACTATGTTGGCACTGATGAGGGTGTCAGTGAAGTGCTTCATGTGGCAGGAGAAAAAAGGCT
GCACCGGTGCGTCAGCAGAATATGTGATACAGGATATATTCCGCTTCCTCGCTCACTGACTCGCTACGCT
CGGTCGTTCGACTGCGGCGAGCGGAAATGGCTTACGAACGGGGCGGAGATTTCCTGGAAGATGCCAGGAA
GATACTTAACAGGGAAGTGAGAGGGCCGCGGCAAAGCCGTTTTTCCATAGGCTCCGCCCCCCTGACAAGC
ATCACGAAATCTGACGCTCAAATCAGTGGTGGCGAAACCCGACAGGACTATAAAGATACCAGGCGTTTCC
CCCTGGCGGCTCCCTCGTGCGCTCTCCTGTTCCTGCCTTTCGGTTTACCGGTGTCATTCCGCTGTTATGG
CCGCGTTTGTCTCATTCCACGCCTGACACTCAGTTCCGGGTAGGCAGTTCGCTCCAAGCTGGACTGTATG
CACGAACCCCCCGTTCAGTCCGACCGCTGCGCCTTATCCGGTAACTATCGTCTTGAGTCCAACCCGGAAA
GACATGCAAAAGCACCACTGGCAGCAGCCACTGGTAATTGATTTAGAGGAGTTAGTCTTGAAGTCATGCG
CCGGTTAAGGCTAAACTGAAAGGACAAGTTTTGGTGACTGCGCTCCTCCAAGCCAGTTACCTCGGTTCAA
AGAGTTGGTAGCTCAGAGAACCTTCGAAAAACCGCCCTGCAAGGCGGTTTTTTCGTTTTCAGAGCAAGAG
ATTACGCGCAGACCAAAACGATCTCAAGAAGATCATCTTATTAATCAGATAAAATATTTCTAGGATCATG
AGCCCGAAGTGGCGAGCCCGATCTTCCCCATCGGTGATGTCGGCGATATAGGCGCCAGCAACCGCACCTG
TGGCGCCGGTGATGCCGGCCACGATGCGTCCGGCGTAGAGGATCTGCTCATGTTTGACAGCTTATCATCG
ATGCATAATGTGCCTGTCAAATGGACGAAGCAGGGATTCTGCAAACCCTATGCTACTCCGTCAAGCCGTC
AATTGTCTGATTCGTTACCAATTATGACAACTTGACGGCTACATCATTCACTTTTTCTTCACAACCGGCA
CGGAACTCGCTCGGGCTGGCCCCGGTGCATTTTTTAAATACCCGCGAGAAATAGAGTTGATCGTCAAAAC
CAACATTGCGACCGACGGTGGCGATAGGCATCCGGGTGGTGCTCAAAAGCAGCTTCGCCTGGCTGATACG
TTGGTCCTCGCGCCAGCTTAAGACGCTAATCCCTAACTGCTGGCGGAAAAGATGTGACAGACGCGACGGC
GACAAGCAAACATGCTGTGCGACGCTGGCGATATCAAAATTGCTGTCTGCCAGGTGATCGCTGATGTACT
GACAAGCCTCGCGTACCCGATTATCCATCGGTGGATGGAGCGACTCGTTAATCGCTTCCATGCGCCGCAG
TAACAATTGCTCAAGCAGATTTATCGCCAGCAGCTCCGAATAGCGCCCTTCCCCTTGCCCGGCGTTAATG
ATTTGCCCAAACAGGTCGCTGAAATGCGGCTGGTGCGCTTCATCCGGGCGAAAGAACCCCGTATTGGCAA
ATATTGACGGCCAGTTAAGCCATTCATGCCAGTAGGCGCGCGGACGAAAGTAAACCCACTGGTGATACCA
TTCGCGAGCCTCCGGATGACGACCGTAGTGATGAATCTCTCCTGGCGGGAACAGCAAAATATCACCCGGT
CGGCAAACAAATTCTCGTCCCTGATTTTTCACCACCCCCTGACCGCGAATGGTGAGATTGAGAATATAAC
CTTTCATTCCCAGCGGTCGGTCGATAAAAAAATCGAGATAACCGTTGGCCTCAATCGGCGTTAAACCCGC
CACCAGATGGGCATTAAACGAGTATCCCGGCAGCAGGGGATCATTTTGCGCTTCAGCCATACTTTTCATA
CTCCCGCCATTCAGAGAAGAAACCAATTGTCCATATTGCATCAGACATTGCCGTCACTGCGTCTTTTACT
GGCTCTTCTCGCTAACCAAACCGGTAACCCCGCTTATTAAAAGCATTCTGTAACAAAGCGGGACCAAAGC
CATGACAAAAACGCGTAACAAAAGTGTCTATAATCACGGCAGAAAAGTCCACATTGATTATTTGCACGGC
GTCACACTTTGCTATGCCATAGCATTTTTATCCATAAGATTAGCGGATCCTACCTGACGCTTTTTATCGC
AACTCTCTACTGTTTCTCCATACCCGTTTTTTTGGGCTAGCGAATTCGAGCTCTAGGAGGCAAAAATGGA
TTTATTAGCTGAGAGTATTACTGAAGTCGCTGTCTCTGGGGAAATTGCTAACACCGATCGTGTGTTAAAT
ATCGCTTACGGTATTGACCGCAACTTTTTATTTGGTGCGGCAGTATCTATGCAATCAGTTGTTATGCATA
ACCCGGACCTTGCGGTTAAGTTTCATCTCTTTACTGACTACATTGATGAAGATTATCTACAACGTGTTAA
TGCTTTTACCAGCAAAAATGCTAACGTTGAAGTAAGAATTTATAAAGTATCCAGTGCCTTTATTGATATC
TTCCCCAGCCTGAAACAGTGGTCTTATGCAACATTCTTCCGTTTAGTTGCGTTCCAGTATCTGAGTGAAA
CTATTGAAAATCTGTTATATATCGATGCTGATGTCATCTGTAAAGGCTCATTAGCTGGATTGCTTGATAT
TAATTTTGATGGCGATAAGTTCGCGGCTGTTATTAAAGATGTGCCTTTTATGCAGGAAAAACCAGCGAAG
CGTCTGGCTATAGAGGGACTTCCAGGGAATTATTTCAACGCCGGTGTAGTATATCTGCAGCTTGAAGCAT
GGGCGAAAAATGATTTTATGAATAAAGCCATTGCTATGCTGGCAAGTGACCCGCAGCACACGAAATATAA
ATGCCTTGATCAGGATATTTTAAATATTCTGTTCTTTAGTCATTGTATTTTTATTAGCGGCGATTATGAT
TGCTTTTATGGCATTGACTATGAGTTAAAAAATAAAAGCGATGAAGATTATAAAAAGACCATTACCGATG
ATACTAAGCTGATTCATTATGTTGGCGTAACGAAGCCCTGGAACGACTGGACGAATTATCCCTGCCAGAA
GTATTTTAATGAGGCTTATCAGGTTTCTTGCTGGAATGATGTGGCGTTTATTCCAGCCACGAATGAAAAG
CAGTATCAAGTGAAATACCAACATGCAAAGAAAAATGGTGATACGTTTAACGCTTTTATTTACTTCATTA
AATTCAAATTAAATAAGTATAAAAGAAAACTATTTGGGCAATAAGCATGCAAGCTTGGCTGTTTTGGCGG
ATGAGAGAAGATTTTCAGCCTGATACAGATTAAATCAGAACGCAGAAGCGGTCTGATAAAACAGAATT
Features (pLannotate 1.2.2; 15 found; start..end, strand, type, name):
      2..117     +  ncRNA          5S rRNA: Accession: RF00001 - 5S ribosomal RNA
    121..207     +  terminator     rrnB T1 terminator: Escherichia coli rrnB; transcription terminator T1 from the E. coli rrnB gene
    299..326     +  terminator     rrnB T2 terminator: transcription terminator T2 from the E. coli rrnB gene
    345..436     +  promoter       AmpR promoter: bla
    437..1297    +  CDS            AmpR: β-lactamase; bla; confers resistance to ampicillin, carbenicillin, and related antibiotics
   1339..1719    +  rep_origin     M13 ori (sequence partly withheld): M13 bacteriophage origin of replication; arrow indicates direction of (+) strand synthesis
   1905..2138    +  rep_origin     ori (fragment): high-copy-number ColE1/pMB1/pBR322/pUC origin of replication
   2350..2495    -  CDS            CmR (fragment): chloramphenicol acetyltransferase; cat; confers resistance to chloramphenicol
   2497..2518    +  misc_feature   bom (fragment): basis of mobility region from pBR322
   2617..2672    -  rep_origin     RSF ori (fragment): Plasmids containing the RSF 1030 origin of replication can be propagated in E. coli cells that contain additional plasmids with compatible origins.
   2760..3305    -  rep_origin     p15A ori: Plasmids containing the medium-copy-number p15A origin of replication can be propagated in E. coli cells that contain a second plasmid with the ColE1 origin.
   3344..3462    -  CDS            TcR (fragment): tetracycline efflux protein; tet; confers resistance to tetracycline
   3472..3490    +  promoter       tet promoter (fragment): E. coli promoter for tetracycline efflux protein gene
   3580..4458    -  CDS            araC: L-arabinose regulatory protein; araC
   4485..4769    +  promoter       araBAD promoter: araBAD; promoter of the L-arabinose operon of E. coli; the araC regulatory gene is transcribed in the opposite direction (Guzman et al., 1995)
