[The description below was written by a language model from this plasmid's Addgene catalogue record and pLannotate feature annotations shown in this document.]
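Description:
pWaaW is a bacterial expression plasmid built on the pBAD30 backbone that places the waaW gene from E. coli Nissle (R1-type lipopolysaccharide core) under the arabinose-inducible PBAD promoter. The insert was introduced by Gibson assembly. The sequenced plasmid is 5,936 nt, against a stated empty backbone of 4,919 bp. The feature table does not annotate the waaW coding sequence itself. It presumably lies in the unannotated stretch between the araBAD promoter and the end of the circular record, just upstream of the rrnB region.

The regulatory module is the standard pBAD arrangement. araC is transcribed divergently from the araBAD promoter, and its product represses the promoter in the absence of L-arabinose and activates it when the sugar is present, giving tight, titratable expression. Downstream of the cloning site, a 5S rRNA segment and the rrnB T1 and T2 terminators stop transcription from reading into the backbone. The plasmid replicates from the p15A origin, which matches the low copy number listed and makes it compatible with ColE1-type plasmids in the same cell. Selection is by ampicillin through the bla gene and its own promoter. An M13 phage origin is also present, which can allow single-stranded DNA production with helper phage. The short annotated fragments of ColE1 and RSF origins, bom, CmR, TcR and the tet promoter appear to be backbone remnants or partial homology matches rather than functional elements.

The record gives the purpose only as waaW expression from PBAD. The associated study examined recipient-cell genes and surface receptors needed for conjugative transfer of IncI2 plasmids, which suggests use in controlled expression or complementation of this gene, although the record does not say so explicitly.
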