Addgene plasmid #210454: pWaaW
Purpose: Express waaW under the control of PBAD
Depositing lab: Sébastien Rodrigue. Depositing organization: University of Sherbrooke. Publication: Systematic investigation of recipient cell genetic requirements reveals important surface receptors for conjugative transfer of IncI2 plasmids. Allard N, Collette A, Paquette J, Rodrigue S, Cote JP. Commun Biol. 2023 Nov 16;6(1):1172. doi: 10.1038/s42003-023-05534-2. PubMed 37973843.
Backbone
  Vector backbone: pBAD30
  Backbone manufacturer: Guzman et al. 1995 PMID: 7608087
  Backbone size w/o insert (bp): 4919
  Vector type: Bacterial Expression
Growth in bacteria
  Bacterial resistance: Ampicillin, 100 μg/mL
  Growth temperature: 37°C
  Growth strain: DH5alpha
  Copy number: Low Copy
Gene/Insert
  Gene/Insert name: waaW
  Species: E. coli Nissle (R1-type)
  Promoter: PBAD
  Cloning method: Gibson Cloning
  Sequencing primers: 5′ pBAD_fwd_primer; 3′ pBAD_rev_primer
Terms and licenses: Academic/Nonprofit Terms; Industry Terms: Not Available to Industry
How to cite: pWaaW was a gift from Sébastien Rodrigue (Addgene plasmid # 210454 ; http://n2t.net/addgene:210454 ; RRID:Addgene_210454)
